Addgene plasmid #158316: pLKO_Ollas.V5.FLAG_NGFR
Purpose: Protein Barcode (Pro-Code) for vector/cell tracking. Contains U6 trRNA cassette for sgRNA cloning. Enables phenotypic CRISPR screens at a single cell resolution (using cytometry).
Depositing lab: Brian Brown. Depositing organization: Icahn School of Medicine at Mount Sinai. Publication: Protein Barcodes Enable High-Dimensional Single-Cell CRISPR Screens. Wroblewska A, Dhainaut M, Ben-Zvi B, Rose SA, Park ES, Amir ED, Bektesevic A, Baccarini A, Merad M, Rahman AH, Brown BD. Cell. 2018 Nov 1;175(4):1141-1155.e16. doi: 10.1016/j.cell.2018.09.022. Epub 2018 Oct 18. PubMed 30343902.
Backbone
  Vector backbone: pLKO
  Backbone size w/o insert (bp): 9000
  Vector type: Lentiviral, CRISPR
Growth in bacteria
  Bacterial resistance: Ampicillin, 100 μg/mL
  Growth temperature: 37°C
  Growth strain: NEB Stable
  Copy number: High Copy
Gene/Insert
  Gene/Insert name: Pro-Code Tagged human dNGFR
  Species: H. sapiens (human)
  Insert size (bp): 1000
  Mutation: Truncation of the signaling domain
  Entrez Gene: NGFR (a.k.a. CD271, Gp80-LNGFR, TNFRSF16, p75(NTR), p75NTR)
  Promoter: EF1a
  Tag / fusion protein: Ollas.V5.FLAG (N terminal on insert)
  Cloning method: Restriction Enzyme; 5′ cloning site Unknown (unknown if destroyed)
  Sequencing primers: 5′ cctttttgagtttggatcttggttcat
Terms and licenses: Academic/Nonprofit Terms; Industry Terms: Not Available to Industry
How to cite: pLKO_Ollas.V5.FLAG_NGFR was a gift from Brian Brown (Addgene plasmid # 158316 ; http://n2t.net/addgene:158316 ; RRID:Addgene_158316)
