[The description below was written by a language model from this plasmid's Addgene catalogue record and pLannotate feature annotations shown in this document.]
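Description:
pLKO_Ollas.V5.FLAG_NGFR is a lentiviral CRISPR vector on the pLKO backbone that pairs a guide RNA expression cassette with a protein barcode ("Pro-Code") so that transduced cells can be identified by cytometry. In bacteria it is maintained as a high-copy plasmid through a ColE1/pUC-type origin and selected with ampicillin via the β-lactamase gene. An f1 origin, an SV40 origin and poly(A) signal, and remnants of a lac/T3/T7 cloning region are also annotated in the backbone. The viral portion has a third-generation layout. An RSV promoter drives a truncated HIV-1 5′ LTR, followed by the Ψ packaging signal with a gag fragment, the RRE for Rev-dependent RNA export, and a cPPT/CTS. A truncated LTR downstream of the payload closes the transfer genome.

Two expression units sit between the LTRs. A human U6 Pol III promoter lies upstream of the S. pyogenes Cas9 guide RNA scaffold, providing a site for cloning an sgRNA spacer; no Cas9 coding sequence is annotated, so the nuclease must come from another source. Downstream, the EF-1α promoter drives human NGFR truncated to remove its signalling domain (dNGFR). It carries an N-terminal combination of the Ollas, V5 and FLAG epitopes, and a WPRE follows to boost transcript expression. The individual tags are not annotated separately in the feature table, which shows only the NGFR fragment. The truncated receptor acts as an inert scaffold for the epitope combination, which antibodies can detect as a barcode. Linking each barcode to a particular sgRNA allows vector or cell tracking and pooled phenotypic CRISPR screens read out at single-cell resolution by cytometry.
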