Features (pLannotate 1.2.2; 29 found; start..end, strand, type, name):
     50..290     +  promoter       U6 promoter: RNA polymerase III promoter for human U6 snRNA
    317..392     +  misc_RNA       gRNA scaffold: guide RNA scaffold for the Streptococcus pyogenes CRISPR/Cas9 system
    440..557     +  misc_feature   cPPT/CTS: central polypurine tract and central termination sequence of HIV-1
    624..690     +  CDS            small t antigen (fragment): SV40 (simian virus 40) small t antigen
    697..1875    +  promoter       EF-1α promoter: strong constitutive promoter for human elongation factor EF-1α
   1892..1917    +  misc_feature   MCS (fragment): multiple cloning site
   1930..2904    +  CDS            NGFR (fragment): TNR16_HUMAN - Also known as TNFRSF16. Experimental evidence at protein level: Swiss-Prot protein existence level 1. Low affinity receptor which can bind to NGF, BDNF, NTF3, and NTF4. Forms a heterodimeric receptor with SORCS2 that binds the precursor forms of NGF, BDNF and NTF3 with high affinity, and has much lower affinity for mature NGF and BDNF (PubMed:24908487). Plays an important role in differentiation and survival of specific neuronal populations during development (By similarity). Can mediate cell survival as well as cell death of neural cells. Plays a role in the inactivation of RHOA
   2935..3523    +  misc_feature   WPRE: woodchuck hepatitis virus posttranscriptional regulatory element
   3528..3665    +  CDS            nef (fragment): NEF_HV1LA - Experimental evidence at protein level: Swiss-Prot protein existence level 1. Extracellular Nef protein targets CD4(+) T-lymphocytes for apoptosis by interacting with CXCR4 surface receptors. From Human immunodeficiency virus type 1 group M subtype B (isolate Lai) (HIV-1).
   3651..3831    +  LTR            5' LTR (truncated): truncated 5' long terminal repeat (LTR) from HIV-1
   3903..4024    +  polyA_signal   SV40 poly(A) signal: SV40 polyadenylation signal
   4064..4199    +  rep_origin     SV40 ori: SV40 origin of replication
   4220..4238    -  promoter       T7 promoter: promoter for bacteriophage T7 RNA polymerase
   4246..4401    +  CDS            lacZα (fragment): LacZα fragment of β-galactosidase; lacZ fragment
   4406..4834    +  rep_origin     f1 ori (sequence partly withheld): f1 bacteriophage origin of replication; arrow indicates direction of (+) strand synthesis
   4887..4991    +  promoter       AmpR promoter: bla
   4992..5852    +  CDS            AmpR: β-lactamase; bla; confers resistance to ampicillin, carbenicillin, and related antibiotics
   6023..6611    +  rep_origin     ori: high-copy-number ColE1/pMB1/pBR322/pUC origin of replication
   6794..6886    +  CDS            lacI (fragment): lac repressor; lacI; The lac repressor binds to the lac operator to inhibit transcription in E. coli. This inhibition can be relieved by adding lactose or isopropyl-β-D-thiogalactopyranoside (IPTG).
   6899..6920    +  protein_bind   CAP binding site: CAP binding activates transcription in the presence of cAMP. E. coli catabolite activator protein
   6935..6965    +  promoter       lac promoter: promoter for the E. coli lac operon
   6973..6989    +  protein_bind   lac operator: The lac repressor binds to the lac operator to inhibit transcription in E. coli. This inhibition can be relieved by adding lactose or isopropyl-β-D-thiogalactopyranoside (IPTG). lac repressor encoded by lacI
   7034..7052    +  promoter       T3 promoter: promoter for bacteriophage T3 RNA polymerase
   7080..7306    +  promoter       RSV promoter: Rous sarcoma virus enhancer/promoter
   7307..7487    +  LTR            5' LTR (truncated): truncated 5' long terminal repeat (LTR) from HIV-1
   7534..7659    +  misc_feature   HIV-1 Ψ: packaging signal of human immunodeficiency virus type 1
   7643..8006    +  CDS            HIV-1 gag (fragment): gag protein from human immunodeficiency virus 1; gag
   8152..8385    +  misc_feature   RRE: The Rev response element (RRE) of HIV-1 allows for Rev-dependent mRNA export from the nucleus to the cytoplasm.
   8762..8862    +  CDS            Rev (fragment): human immunodeficiency virus 1 (HIV-1) Rev protein; rev; enhances nuclear export of unspliced and incompletely spliced viral mRNAs
>Addgene plasmid #158316 | pLKO_Ollas.V5.FLAG_NGFR | addgene full sequence | sequence record 335191 | Addgene NGS Result
TCGACGGTATCGATCACGAGACTAGTATCGAGCGGCCGCCCCCTTCACCGAGGGCCTATTTCCCATGATT
CCTTCATATTTGCATATACGATACAAGGCTGTTAGAGAGATAATTGGAATTAATTTGACTGTAAACACAA
AGATATTAGTACAAAATACGTGACGTAGAAAGTAATAATTTCTTGGGTAGTTTGCAGTTTTAAAATTATG
TTTTAAAATGGACTATCATATGCTTACCGTAACTTGAAAGTATTTCGATTTCTTGGCTTTATATATCTTG
TGGAAAGGACGAAACACCGGGTCTTCGAGAAGACCTGTTTTAGAGCTAGAAATAGCAAGTTAAAATAAGG
CTAGTCCGTTATCAACTTGAAAAAGTGGCACCGAGTCGGTGCTTTTTTTAATTCTCGACCTCGAGACAAA
TGGCAGTATTCATCCACAATTTTAAAAGAAAAGGGGGGATTGGGGGGTACAGTGCAGGGGAAAGAATAGT
AGACATAATAGCAACAGACATACAAACTAAAGAATTACAAAAACAAATTACAAAAATTCAAAATTTTCGG
GTTTATTACAGGGACAGCAGAGATCCACTTTGGCCGCGGCTCGAGGCGATAAGCTTTGCAAAGATGGATA
AAGTTTTAAACAGAGAGGAATCTTTGCAGCTAATGGACCTTCTAGGTCTTGAAAGGAGTGGGAATTGGCT
CCGGTGCCCGTCAGTGGGCAGAGCGCACATCGCCCACAGTCCCCGAGAAGTTGGGGGGAGGGGTCGGCAA
TTGAACCGGTGCCTAGAGAAGGTGGCGCGGGGTAAACTGGGAAAGTGATGTCGTGTACTGGCTCCGCCTT
TTTCCCGAGGGTGGGGGAGAACCGTATATAAGTGCAGTAGTCGCCGTGAACGTTCTTTTTCGCAACGGGT
TTGCCGCCAGAACACAGGTAAGTGCCGTGTGTGGTTCCCGCGGGCCTGGCCTCTTTACGGGTTATGGCCC
TTGCGTGCCTTGAATTACTTCCACCTGGCTGCAGTACGTGATTCTTGATCCCGAGCTTCGGGTTGGAAGT
GGGTGGGAGAGTTCGAGGCCTTGCGCTTAAGGAGCCCCTTCGCCTCGTGCTTGAGTTGAGGCCTGGCCTG
GGCGCTGGGGCCGCCGCGTGCGAATCTGGTGGCACCTTCGCGCCTGTCTCGCTGCTTTCGATAAGTCTCT
AGCCATTTAAAATTTTTGATGACCTGCTGCGACGCTTTTTTTCTGGCAAGATAGTCTTGTAAATGCGGGC
CAAGATCTGCACACTGGTATTTCGGTTTTTGGGGCCGCGGGCGGCGACGGGGCCCGTGCGTCCCAGCGCA
CATGTTCGGCGAGGCGGGGCCTGCGAGCGCGGCCACCGAGAATCGGACGGGGGTAGTCTCAAGCTGGCCG
GCCTGCTCTGGTGCCTGGCCTCGCGCCGCCGTGTATCGCCCCGCCCTGGGCGGCAAGGCTGGCCCGGTCG
GCACCAGTTGCGTGAGCGGAAAGATGGCCGCTTCCCGGCCCTGCTGCAGGGAGCTCAAAATGGAGGACGC
GGCGCTCGGGAGAGCGGGCGGGTGAGTCACCCACACAAAGGAAAAGGGCCTTTCCGTCCTCAGCCGTCGC
TTCATGTGACTCCACGGAGTACCGGGCGCCGTCCAGGCACCTCGATTAGTTCTCGAGCTTTTGGAGTACG
TCGTCTTTAGGTTGGGGGGAGGGGTTTTATGCGATGGAGTTTCCCCACACTGAGTGGGTGGAGACTGAAG
TTAGGCCAGCTTGGCACTTGATGTAATTCTCCTTGGAATTTGCCCTTTTTGAGTTTGGATCTTGGTTCAT
TCTCAAGCCTCAGACAGTGGTTCAAAGTTTTTTTCTTCCATTTCAGGTGTCGTGAGGAATTCTGCAGTCG
ATCGACGGTACCGCGGGCCCGGGATCCACGGTCGCCACCATGGGGGCAGGTGCCACCGGCCGCGCCATGG
ACGGGCCGCGCCTGCTGCTGTTGCTGCTTCTGGGGGTGTCCCTTGGAGGTGCCAAGGAGGCATGCAGCGG
CTTCGCCAACGAGCTGGGCCCCAGGCTGATGGGCAAGTGCGGAGGAGGCGGGGGAGGGGGCAAACCAATT
CCAAACCCACTGCTGGGACTGGATTCCACAGGAGGAGGCGGGGGAGGGGACTACAAAGACGATGACGACA
AGCCCACAGGCCTGTACACACACAGCGGTGAGTGCTGCAAAGCCTGCAACCTGGGCGAGGGTGTGGCCCA
GCCTTGTGGAGCCAACCAGACCGTGTGTGAGCCCTGCCTGGACAGCGTGACGTTCTCCGACGTGGTGAGC
GCGACCGAGCCGTGCAAGCCGTGCACCGAGTGCGTGGGGCTCCAGAGCATGTCGGCGCCGTGCGTGGAGG
CCGACGACGCCGTGTGCCGCTGCGCCTACGGCTACTACCAGGATGAGACGACTGGGCGCTGCGAGGCGTG
CCGCGTGTGCGAGGCGGGCTCGGGCCTCGTGTTCTCCTGCCAGGACAAGCAGAACACCGTGTGCGAGGAG
TGCCCCGACGGCACGTATTCCGACGAGGCCAACCACGTGGACCCGTGCCTGCCCTGCACCGTGTGCGAGG
ACACCGAGCGCCAGCTCCGCGAGTGCACACGCTGGGCCGACGCCGAGTGCGAGGAGATCCCTGGCCGTTG
GATTACACGGTCCACACCCCCAGAGGGCTCGGACAGCACAGCCCCCAGCACCCAGGAGCCTGAGGCACCT
CCAGAACAAGACCTCATAGCCAGCACGGTGGCAGGTGTGGTGACCACAGTGATGGGCAGCTCCCAGCCCG
TGGTGACCCGAGGCACCACCGACAACCTCATCCCTGTCTATTGCTCCATCCTGGCTGCTGTGGTTGTGGG
CCTTGTGGCCTACATAGCCTTCAAGAGGTGGAACAGGGGTATCCTCTAGAGCGGCCGCGTCGACAATCAA
CCTCTGGATTACAAAATTTGTGAAAGATTGACTGGTATTCTTAACTATGTTGCTCCTTTTACGCTATGTG
GATACGCTGCTTTAATGCCTTTGTATCATGCTATTGCTTCCCGTATGGCTTTCATTTTCTCCTCCTTGTA
TAAATCCTGGTTGCTGTCTCTTTATGAGGAGTTGTGGCCCGTTGTCAGGCAACGTGGCGTGGTGTGCACT
GTGTTTGCTGACGCAACCCCCACTGGTTGGGGCATTGCCACCACCTGTCAGCTCCTTTCCGGGACTTTCG
CTTTCCCCCTCCCTATTGCCACGGCGGAACTCATCGCCGCCTGCCTTGCCCGCTGCTGGACAGGGGCTCG
GCTGTTGGGCACTGACAATTCCGTGGTGTTGTCGGGGAAGCTGACGTCCTTTCCATGGCTGCTCGCCTGT
GTTGCCACCTGGATTCTGCGCGGGACGTCCTTCTGCTACGTCCCTTCGGCCCTCAATCCAGCGGACCTTC
CTTCCCGCGGCCTGCTGCCGGCTCTGCGGCCTCTTCCGCATCTTCGCCTTCGCCCTCAGACGAGTCGGAT
CTCCCTTTGGGCCGCCTCCCCGCCTGGGTACCTTTAAGACCAATGACTTACAAGGCAGCTGTAGATCTTA
GCCACTTTTTAAAAGAAAAGGGGGGACTGGAAGGGCTAATTCACTCCCAACGAAGATAAGATCTGCTTTT
TGCTTGTACTGGGTCTCTCTGGTTAGACCAGATCTGAGCCTGGGAGCTCTCTGGCTAACTAGGGAACCCA
CTGCTTAAGCCTCAATAAAGCTTGCCTTGAGTGCTTCAAGTAGTGTGTGCCCGTCTGTTGTGTGACTCTG
GTAACTAGAGATCCCTCAGACCCTTTTAGTCAGTGTGGAAAATCTCTAGCAGTAGTAGTTCATGTCATCT
TATTATTCAGTATTTATAACTTGCAAAGAAATGAATATCAGAGAGTGAGAGGAACTTGTTTATTGCAGCT
TATAATGGTTACAAATAAAGCAATAGCATCACAAATTTCACAAATAAAGCATTTTTTTCACTGCATTCTA
GTTGTGGTTTGTCCAAACTCATCAATGTATCTTATCATGTCTGGCTCTAGCTATCCCGCCCCTAACTCCG
CCCATCCCGCCCCTAACTCCGCCCAGTTCCGCCCATTCTCCGCCCCATGGCTGACTAATTTTTTTTATTT
ATGCAGAGGCCGAGGCCGCCTCGGCCTCTGAGCTATTCCAGAAGTAGTGAGGAGGCTTTTTTGGAGGCCT
AGGGACGTACCCAATTCGCCCTATAGTGAGTCGTATTACGCGCGCTCACTGGCCGTCGTTTTACAACGTC
GTGACTGGGAAAACCCTGGCGTTACCCAACTTAATCGCCTTGCAGCACATCCCCCTTTCGCCAGCTGGCG
TAATAGCGAAGAGGCCCGCACCGATCGCCCTTCCCAACAGTTGCGCAGCCTGAATGGCGAATGGG
[124 nt withheld, positions 4406-4529]
C
[91 nt withheld, positions 4531-4621]
A
[49 nt withheld, positions 4623-4671]
CCTTTGACGTTGGAGTCCACGTTCTTT
[37 nt withheld, positions 4699-4735]
ACCCTATCTCGGTCTATTCTTTTGATTTATAAGGGATTTTGCCGATTTCGGCCTATTGGTTAAAAAATGA
GCTGATTTAACAAAAATTTAACGCGAATTTTAACAAAATATTAACGCTTACAATTTAGGTGGCACTTTTC
GGGGAAATGTGCGCGGAACCCCTATTTGTTTATTTTTCTAAATACATTCAAATATGTATCCGCTCATGAG
ACAATAACCCTGATAAATGCTTCAATAATATTGAAAAAGGAAGAGTATGAGTATTCAACATTTCCGTGTC
GCCCTTATTCCCTTTTTTGCGGCATTTTGCCTTCCTGTTTTTGCTCACCCAGAAACGCTGGTGAAAGTAA
AAGATGCTGAAGATCAGTTGGGTGCACGAGTGGGTTACATCGAACTGGATCTCAACAGCGGTAAGATCCT
TGAGAGTTTTCGCCCCGAAGAACGTTTTCCAATGATGAGCACTTTTAAAGTTCTGCTATGTGGCGCGGTA
TTATCCCGTATTGACGCCGGGCAAGAGCAACTCGGTCGCCGCATACACTATTCTCAGAATGACTTGGTTG
AGTACTCACCAGTCACAGAAAAGCATCTTACGGATGGCATGACAGTAAGAGAATTATGCAGTGCTGCCAT
AACCATGAGTGATAACACTGCGGCCAACTTACTTCTGACAACGATCGGAGGACCGAAGGAGCTAACCGCT
TTTTTGCACAACATGGGGGATCATGTAACTCGCCTTGATCGTTGGGAACCGGAGCTGAATGAAGCCATAC
CAAACGACGAGCGTGACACCACGATGCCTGTAGCAATGGCAACAACGTTGCGCAAACTATTAACTGGCGA
ACTACTTACTCTAGCTTCCCGGCAACAATTAATAGACTGGATGGAGGCGGATAAAGTTGCAGGACCACTT
CTGCGCTCGGCCCTTCCGGCTGGCTGGTTTATTGCTGATAAATCTGGAGCCGGTGAGCGTGGGTCTCGCG
GTATCATTGCAGCACTGGGGCCAGATGGTAAGCCCTCCCGTATCGTAGTTATCTACACGACGGGGAGTCA
GGCAACTATGGATGAACGAAATAGACAGATCGCTGAGATAGGTGCCTCACTGATTAAGCATTGGTAACTG
TCAGACCAAGTTTACTCATATATACTTTAGATTGATTTAAAACTTCATTTTTAATTTAAAAGGATCTAGG
TGAAGATCCTTTTTGATAATCTCATGACCAAAATCCCTTAACGTGAGTTTTCGTTCCACTGAGCGTCAGA
CCCCGTAGAAAAGATCAAAGGATCTTCTTGAGATCCTTTTTTTCTGCGCGTAATCTGCTGCTTGCAAACA
AAAAAACCACCGCTACCAGCGGTGGTTTGTTTGCCGGATCAAGAGCTACCAACTCTTTTTCCGAAGGTAA
CTGGCTTCAGCAGAGCGCAGATACCAAATACTGTTCTTCTAGTGTAGCCGTAGTTAGGCCACCACTTCAA
GAACTCTGTAGCACCGCCTACATACCTCGCTCTGCTAATCCTGTTACCAGTGGCTGCTGCCAGTGGCGAT
AAGTCGTGTCTTACCGGGTTGGACTCAAGACGATAGTTACCGGATAAGGCGCAGCGGTCGGGCTGAACGG
GGGGTTCGTGCACACAGCCCAGCTTGGAGCGAACGACCTACACCGAACTGAGATACCTACAGCGTGAGCT
ATGAGAAAGCGCCACGCTTCCCGAAGGGAGAAAGGCGGACAGGTATCCGGTAAGCGGCAGGGTCGGAACA
GGAGAGCGCACGAGGGAGCTTCCAGGGGGAAACGCCTGGTATCTTTATAGTCCTGTCGGGTTTCGCCACC
TCTGACTTGAGCGTCGATTTTTGTGATGCTCGTCAGGGGGGCGGAGCCTATGGAAAAACGCCAGCAACGC
GGCCTTTTTACGGTTCCTGGCCTTTTGCTGGCCTTTTGCTCACATGTTCTTTCCTGCGTTATCCCCTGAT
TCTGTGGATAACCGTATTACCGCCTTTGAGTGAGCTGATACCGCTCGCCGCAGCCGAACGACCGAGCGCA
GCGAGTCAGTGAGCGAGGAAGCGGAAGAGCGCCCAATACGCAAACCGCCTCTCCCCGCGCGTTGGCCGAT
TCATTAATGCAGCTGGCACGACAGGTTTCCCGACTGGAAAGCGGGCAGTGAGCGCAACGCAATTAATGTG
AGTTAGCTCACTCATTAGGCACCCCAGGCTTTACACTTTATGCTTCCGGCTCGTATGTTGTGTGGAATTG
TGAGCGGATAACAATTTCACACAGGAAACAGCTATGACCATGATTACGCCAAGCGCGCAATTAACCCTCA
CTAAAGGGAACAAAAGCTGGAGCTGCAAGCTTAATGTAGTCTTATGCAATACTCTTGTAGTCTTGCAACA
TGGTAACGATGAGTTAGCAACATGCCTTACAAGGAGAGAAAAAGCACCGTGCATGGCGATTGGTGGAAGT
AAGGTGGTACGATCGTGCCTTATTAGGAAGGCAACAGACGGGTCTGACATGGATTGGACGAACCACTGAA
TTGCCGCATTGCAGAGATATTGTATTTAAGTGCCTAGCTCGATACATAAACGGGTCTCTCTGGTTAGACC
AGATCTGAGCCTGGGAGCTCTCTGGCTAACTAGGGAACCCACTGCTTAAGCCTCAATAAAGCTTGCCTTG
AGTGCTTCAAGTAGTGTGTGCCCGTCTGTTGTGTGACTCTGGTAACTAGAGATCCCTCAGACCCTTTTAG
TCAGTGTGGAAAATCTCTAGCAGTGGCGCCCGAACAGGGACTTGAAAGCGAAAGGGAAACCAGAGGAGCT
CTCTCGACGCAGGACTCGGCTTGCTGAAGCGCGCACGGCAAGAGGCGAGGGGCGGCGACTGGTGAGTACG
CCAAAAATTTTGACTAGCGGAGGCTAGAAGGAGAGAGATGGGTGCGAGAGCGTCAGTATTAAGCGGGGGA
GAATTAGATCGCGATGGGAAAAAATTCGGTTAAGGCCAGGGGGAAAGAAAAAATATAAATTAAAACATAT
AGTATGGGCAAGCAGGGAGCTAGAACGATTCGCAGTTAATCCTGGCCTGTTAGAAACATCAGAAGGCTGT
AGACAAATACTGGGACAGCTACAACCATCCCTTCAGACAGGATCAGAAGAACTTAGATCATTATATAATA
CAGTAGCAACCCTCTATTGTGTGCATCAAAGGATAGAGATAAAAGACACCAAGGAAGCTTTAGACAAGAT
AGAGGAAGAGCAAAACAAAAGTAAGACCACCGCACAGCAAGCGGCCGCTGATCTTCAGACCTGGAGGAGG
AGATATGAGGGACAATTGGAGAAGTGAATTATATAAATATAAAGTAGTAAAAATTGAACCATTAGGAGTA
GCACCCACCAAGGCAAAGAGAAGAGTGGTGCAGAGAGAAAAAAGAGCAGTGGGAATAGGAGCTTTGTTCC
TTGGGTTCTTGGGAGCAGCAGGAAGCACTATGGGCGCAGCGTCAATGACGCTGACGGTACAGGCCAGACA
ATTATTGTCTGGTATAGTGCAGCAGCAGAACAATTTGCTGAGGGCTATTGAGGCGCAACAGCATCTGTTG
CAACTCACAGTCTGGGGCATCAAGCAGCTCCAGGCAAGAATCCTGGCTGTGGAAAGATACCTAAAGGATC
AACAGCTCCTGGGGATTTGGGGTTGCTCTGGAAAACTCATTTGCACCACTGCTGTGCCTTGGAATGCTAG
TTGGAGTAATAAATCTCTGGAACAGATTTGGAATCACACGACCTGGATGGAGTGGGACAGAGAAATTAAC
AATTACACAAGCTTAATACACTCCTTAATTGAAGAATCGCAAAACCAGCAAGAAAAGAATGAACAAGAAT
TATTGGAATTAGATAAATGGGCAAGTTTGTGGAATTGGTTTAACATAACAAATTGGCTGTGGTATATAAA
ATTATTCATAATGATAGTAGGAGGCTTGGTAGGTTTAAGAATAGTTTTTGCTGTACTTTCTATAGTGAAT
AGAGTTAGGCAGGGATATTCACCATTATCGTTTCAGACCCACCTCCCAACCCCGAGGGGACCCGACAGGC
CCGAAGGAATAGAAGAAGAAGGTGGAGAGAGAGACAGAGACAGATCCATTCGATTAGTGAACGGATC
