>Addgene plasmid #158316 | pLKO_Ollas.V5.FLAG_NGFR | depositor partial sequence | sequence record 305501 | Tagged NGFR
ATGGGGGCAGGTGCCACCGGCCGCGCCATGGACGGGCCGCGCCTGCTGCTGTTGCTGCTTCTGGGGGTGT
CCCTTGGAGGTGCCAAGGAGGCATGCAGCGGCTTCGCCAACGAGCTGGGCCCCAGGCTGATGGGCAAGTG
CGGAGGAGGCGGGGGAGGGGGCAAACCAATTCCAAACCCACTGCTGGGACTGGATTCCACAGGAGGAGGC
GGGGGAGGGGACTACAAAGACGATGACGACAAGCCCACAGGCCTGTACACACACAGCGGTGAGTGCTGCA
AAGCCTGCAACCTGGGCGAGGGTGTGGCCCAGCCTTGTGGAGCCAACCAGACCGTGTGTGAGCCCTGCCT
GGACAGCGTGACGTTCTCCGACGTGGTGAGCGCGACCGAGCCGTGCAAGCCGTGCACCGAGTGCGTGGGG
CTCCAGAGCATGTCGGCGCCGTGCGTGGAGGCCGACGACGCCGTGTGCCGCTGCGCCTACGGCTACTACC
AGGATGAGACGACTGGGCGCTGCGAGGCGTGCCGCGTGTGCGAGGCGGGCTCGGGCCTCGTGTTCTCCTG
CCAGGACAAGCAGAACACCGTGTGCGAGGAGTGCCCCGACGGCACGTATTCCGACGAGGCCAACCACGTG
GACCCGTGCCTGCCCTGCACCGTGTGCGAGGACACCGAGCGCCAGCTCCGCGAGTGCACACGCTGGGCCG
ACGCCGAGTGCGAGGAGATCCCTGGCCGTTGGATTACACGGTCCACACCCCCAGAGGGCTCGGACAGCAC
AGCCCCCAGCACCCAGGAGCCTGAGGCACCTCCAGAACAAGACCTCATAGCCAGCACGGTGGCAGGTGTG
GTGACCACAGTGATGGGCAGCTCCCAGCCCGTGGTGACCCGAGGCACCACCGACAACCTCATCCCTGTCT
ATTGCTCCATCCTGGCTGCTGTGGTTGTGGGCCTTGTGGCCTACATAGCCTTCAAGAGGTGGAACAGGGG
TATCCTCTAG
